>Addgene plasmid #165863 | pR6Kg-Alpha2 | addgene full sequence | sequence record 335011 | Addgene NGS Result
ATTGTAGAAACGCAAAAAGGCCATCCGTCAGGATGGCCTTCTGCTTAATTTGATGCCTGGCAGTTTATGG
CGGGCGTCCTGCCCGCCACCCTTTCAGCCAAAAAACTTAAGACCGCCGGTCTTGTCCACTACCTTGCAGT
AATGCGGTGGACAGGATCGGCGGTTTTCTTTTCTCTTCTCAATGTAAAACGACGGCCAGTGAATTGTAAT
ACGACTCACTATAGGGTTCCAGCTGCGTCTCAGTCAGGAGAGAGACCCCTGTTGACAATTAATCATCGGC
ATAGTATATCGGCATAGTATAATACGACAAGGTGAGGAACTAAACCCAGGAGGCAGAGATCATGACCATG
ATTACGCCAAGCTATCTGGGCGATACTATCGAATACTCTAGCTTGCATGCGTGCAGGTCGACTCTAGAAG
ATCCCCGGGTACCGAGCTCTAATTCGCCGTACAGCGAGTCTTACTACAATTCTCTGGCGGTGGTCTTGCA
ACGTCGTGACTGGGAAAACCCTGGCGTTACCCAACTTAATCGCCTTGCAGCACATCCCCCTTTCGCCAGT
TGGCGTAATAGCGAAGAGGCCCGCACCGATCGCCCTTCCCAACAGTTGCGCAGCCTGAATGGCGAATGAC
GCCTGATGCGGTATTTTCTCCTTACGTTACTGTGCGGTATTTCACACGTGCACCTCAGTACAATCTGCTC
TGATGCCGCATAGGGTCTCTCGCTTGAGACGCAGCTGTGACTTGTATTCCGCGGTTCTATAGTGTCACCT
AAATAGCTTGGCGTAATTTAGGTCATAGCTGTTTCCTGTCGGACCAAAACGAAAAAAGGCCCCCCTTTCG
GGAGGCCTCTTTTCTGGAATTTGGTACCGAGCAGGCATCAAATAAAACGAAAGGCTCAGTCGAAAGACTG
GGCCTTTCGTTTTATCTGTTGTTTGTCGGTTGAACGCTCTCTGACGTACCGCGGCCGCGTAGAGGATCTG
TTGATCAGCAGTTCAACCTGTTGATAGTACGTACTAAGCTCTCATGTTTCACGTACTAAGCTCTCATGTT
TAACGTACTAAGCTCTCATGTTTAACGAACTAAACCCTCATGGCTAACGTACTAAGCTCTCATGGCTAAC
GTACTAAGCTCTCATGTTTCACGTACTAAGCTCTCATGTTTGAACAATAAAATTAATATAAATCAGCAAC
TTAAATAGCCTCTAAGGTTTTAAGTTTTATAAGAAAAAAAAGAATATATAAGGCTTTTAAAGCTTTTAAG
GTTTAACGGTTGTGGACAACAAGCCAGGGATGTAACGCACTGAGAAGCCCTTAGAGCCTCTCAAAGCAAT
TTTGAGTGACACAGGAACACTTAACGGCTGACATGTGATCATGTTTGACAGCTTATCATCGAATTTCTGC
CATTCATCCGCTTATTATCACTTATTCAGGCGTAGCAACCAGGCGTTTAAGGGCACCAATAACTGCCTTA
AAAAAATTAGAAAAACTCATCGAGCATCAAATGAAACTGCAATTTATTCATATCAGGATTATCAATACCA
TATTTTTGAAAAAGCCGTTTCTGTAATGAAGGAGAAAACTCACCGAGGCAGTTCCATAGGATGGCAAGAT
CCTGGTATCGGTCTGCGATTCCGACTCGTCCAACATCAATACAACCTATCAATTTCCCCTCGTCAAAAAT
AAGGTTATCAAGTGAGAAATCACCATGAGTGACTACTGAATCCGGTGAGAATGGCAAAAGTTTGTGCATT
TCTTTCCAGACTTGTTCAACAGGCCAGCCATTACGCTCGTCATCAAAATCACTCGCATCAACCAAACCGT
TATTCATTCGTGATTGCGCCTGAGCGAGTCGAAATACGCGGTCGCTGTTAAAAGGACAATTACAAACAGG
AATCGAATGCAACCGGCGCAGGAACACTGCCAGCGCATCAACAATGTTTTCACCTGAATCAGGATATTCT
TCTAATACCTGGAATGCTGTTTTCCCTGGGATCGCAGTGGTGAGTAACCACGCATCATCAGGAGTACGGA
TAAAATGCTTGATGGTCGGAAGAGGCATAAATTCCGTCAGCCAGTTTAGTCTGACCATCTCATCTGTAAC
ATCATTGGCAACGCTACCTTTGCCATGTTTCAGAAACAACTCTGGCGCATCGGGCTTCCCATACAATCGG
TAGATTGTCGCACCTGATTGCCCGACATTATCGCGAGCCCATTTATACCCATATAAATCAGCATCCATGT
TGGAATTTAATCGCGGCCTTGAGCAAGACGTTTCCCGTTGAATATGGCTCATTTTAGCTTCCTTAGCTCC
TGAAAATCTCGATAACTCAAAAAATACGCCCGGTAGTGATCTTATTTCATTATGGTGAAAGTTGGAACCT
CTTACGTGCCGATCATAAC
Features (pLannotate 1.2.2; 11 found; start..end, strand, type, name):
     15..42      -  terminator     rrnB T2 terminator: transcription terminator T2 from the E. coli rrnB gene
    183..204     -  CDS            lacZα (fragment): LacZα fragment of β-galactosidase; lacZ fragment
    207..225     +  promoter       T7 promoter: promoter for bacteriophage T7 RNA polymerase
    261..308     +  promoter       EM7 promoter: synthetic bacterial promoter&nbsp
    489..626     +  CDS            lacZα (fragment): LacZα fragment of β-galactosidase; lacZ fragment
    756..774     -  promoter       SP6 promoter: promoter for bacteriophage SP6 RNA polymerase
    879..925     +  terminator     rrnB T1 terminator: transcription terminator T1 from the E. coli rrnB gene
   1007..1363    +  rep_origin     R6K γ ori: γ replication origin from E. coli plasmid R6K; requires the R6K initiator protein pi for replication
   1375..1392    +  promoter       tet promoter (fragment): E. coli promoter for tetracycline efflux protein gene
   1477..2292    -  CDS            KanR: aminoglycoside phosphotransferase; aph(3')-Ia; confers resistance to kanamycin in bacteria or G418 (Geneticin®) in eukaryotes
   2293..2395    -  promoter       cat promoter: promoter of the E. coli cat gene encoding chloramphenicol acetyltransferase
