[The description below was written by a language model from this plasmid's Addgene catalogue record and pLannotate feature annotations shown in this document.]
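Description:
pR6Kg-Alpha2 is an empty destination vector for GoldenBraid (GB) modular DNA assembly, occupying the "Alpha2" position of the alpha cloning level. It is built on the compact pR6Kg backbone and classified as a synthetic biology vector. The catalogue lists the backbone as 1,925 bp, while the sequenced plasmid is about 2.4 kb; the record does not explain the gap, though it may reflect the screening cassette. The plasmid replicates from the R6K γ origin, which is conditional: it fires only when the R6K initiator protein π, encoded by the pir gene, is supplied in trans by the host. Propagation is therefore restricted to pir-expressing E. coli such as the DH10B-derived EC100D pir and pir-116 strains, where it is recorded as high copy. Selection is by kanamycin, conferred by an aminoglycoside phosphotransferase gene, aph(3')-Ia, that the annotation places downstream of a cat promoter.

No insert is present. The cloning region instead carries a lacZα cassette, annotated as fragments, associated with a synthetic bacterial EM7 promoter and flanked by T7 and SP6 phage promoters. The whole region is bracketed by the rrnB T1 and T2 transcription terminators, which insulate it from backbone transcription. The lacZα reporter supports blue-white screening, in which replacement of the cassette by assembled parts would be expected to give white colonies. The type IIS restriction sites and overhangs that define the Alpha2 position are not annotated in the feature table, so their identity cannot be stated from this record. The associated publication concerns drug-based selection and counterselection in Drosophila, suggesting the vector was used to assemble constructs for that work. The conditional origin is also useful in general for preventing carry-over of the vector in standard, non-pir strains.
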