Addgene plasmid #165863: pR6Kg-Alpha2
Purpose: (Empty Backbone) Alpha level R6K_ origin GB Cloning vector, Conditionally replicative ori, requires pir gene expression requires pir gene expression requires EC100D or EC100D116 bacterial strain (DH10B derived) uses blue-white screening
Depositing lab: Koen Venken. Depositing organization: Baylor College of Medicine. Publication: Multiplexed drug-based selection and counterselection genetic manipulations in Drosophila. Matinyan N, Karkhanis MS, Gonzalez Y, Jain A, Saltzman A, Malovannaya A, Sarrion-Perdigones A, Dierick HA, Venken KJT. Cell Rep. 2021 Sep 14;36(11):109700. doi: 10.1016/j.celrep.2021.109700. PubMed 34525356.
Backbone
  Vector backbone: pR6Kg
  Backbone size (bp): 1925
  Vector type: Synthetic Biology
Growth in bacteria
  Bacterial resistance: Kanamycin, 50 μg/mL
  Growth temperature: 37°C
  Growth strain: EC100Dpir116
  Copy number: High Copy
Gene/Insert
  Gene/Insert name: None
Terms and licenses: Academic/Nonprofit Terms; Industry Terms: Not Available to Industry
Depositor comments: Alpha2
How to cite: pR6Kg-Alpha2 was a gift from Koen Venken (Addgene plasmid # 165863 ; http://n2t.net/addgene:165863 ; RRID:Addgene_165863)
